Addgene plasmid #49677: pVRa25_1643
Depositing lab: Christopher Voigt. Depositing organization: University of California, San Francisco (UCSF). Publication: Design of orthogonal genetic switches based on a crosstalk map of sigmas, anti-sigmas, and promoters. Rhodius VA, Segall-Shapiro TH, Sharon BD, Ghodasara A, Orlova E, Tabakh H, Burkhardt DH, Clancy K, Peterson TC, Gross CA, Voigt CA. Mol Syst Biol. 2013 Oct 29;9:702. doi: 10.1038/msb.2013.58. PubMed 24169405.
Backbone
  Vector backbone: pVRa
  Vector type: Bacterial Expression, Synthetic Biology
Growth in bacteria
  Bacterial resistance: Ampicillin, 100 μg/mL
  Growth temperature: 37°C
  Growth strain: DH10B
  Copy number: Low Copy
Gene/Insert
  Gene/Insert name: ECF25_1643
  Species: Nostoc sp. PCC 7120
  Mutation: Codon optimized for E.coli
  Promoter: pT7-lacO
  Tag / fusion protein: His6-PreScission (N terminal on backbone)
  Cloning method: Restriction Enzyme; 5′ cloning site NdeI (not destroyed); 3′ cloning site HindIII (not destroyed)
  Sequencing primers: 5′ CGATATAGGCGCCAGCAAC; 3′ CAGCAGCCAACTCAGCTTC
Terms and licenses: Academic/Nonprofit Terms; Industry Terms: Not Available to Industry
How to cite: pVRa25_1643 was a gift from Christopher Voigt (Addgene plasmid # 49677 ; http://n2t.net/addgene:49677 ; RRID:Addgene_49677)
