[The description below was written by a language model from this plasmid's Addgene catalogue record and pLannotate feature annotations shown in this document.]
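Description:
pVRa25_1643 is a bacterial expression plasmid on the pVRa backbone, built for synthetic biology work in E. coli. It carries ECF25_1643, an extracytoplasmic-function (ECF) sigma factor gene from Nostoc sp. PCC 7120 that has been codon optimized for E. coli and cloned between retained NdeI and HindIII sites. The 6,110 bp plasmid has a pET-like architecture: a pBR322-type ColE1 origin accompanied by the bom region and the rop gene, which keeps copy number low in agreement with the catalogue entry, an f1 origin, and a β-lactamase gene with its own promoter for ampicillin selection. Short tetracycline-resistance fragments flanking the lacI region appear to be non-functional remnants of the parental backbone.

Expression is driven by a T7 promoter immediately followed by a lac operator (the pT7-lacO promoter of the record), a T7 gene 10 ribosome binding site, and a downstream T7 terminator. The plasmid also encodes lacI under its native promoter, so transcription requires T7 RNA polymerase in the host and is repressed until relieved by IPTG. According to the catalogue, the backbone supplies an N-terminal His6 tag with a PreScission protease cleavage site; the small tag fragment annotated just after the RBS is consistent with this. The automated feature table does not annotate the sigma factor coding sequence itself, which presumably spans the plasmid's numbering origin between that tag and the terminator region. It also reports a short His-tag fragment and a T7 gene 10-derived fragment upstream of the terminator; these look like backbone sequence downstream of the cloning site, though the record does not say whether they are translated.

The construct belongs to a collection used to map crosstalk among sigma factors, anti-sigmas and their promoters for designing orthogonal genetic switches, where it provides inducible expression of this sigma factor.
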