Features (pLannotate 1.2.2; 19 found; start..end, strand, type, name):
    685..702     +  CDS            9xHis (fragment): 9xHis affinity tag
    712..761     +  CDS            SET1 (fragment): solubility-enhancement tag derived from T7 phage gene 10B
    769..816     +  terminator     T7 terminator: transcription terminator for bacteriophage T7 RNA polymerase
    853..1308    +  rep_origin     f1 ori (sequence partly withheld): f1 bacteriophage origin of replication; arrow indicates direction of (+) strand synthesis
   1335..1439    +  promoter       AmpR promoter: bla
   1440..2300    +  CDS            AmpR: β-lactamase; bla; confers resistance to ampicillin, carbenicillin, and related antibiotics
   2471..3059    +  rep_origin     ori: high-copy-number ColE1/pMB1/pBR322/pUC origin of replication
   3245..3387    -  misc_feature   bom: basis of mobility region from pBR322
   3489..3680    -  CDS            rop: Rop protein, which maintains plasmids at low copy number; rop
   3697..4077    +  CDS            YPB1_ECOLX: Protein predicted: Swiss-Prot protein existence level 4. From Escherichia coli.
   4149..4440    -  CDS            TcR (fragment): tetracycline efflux protein; tet; confers resistance to tetracycline
   4455..4476    -  protein_bind   CAP binding site: CAP binding activates transcription in the presence of cAMP. E. coli catabolite activator protein
   4489..5571    -  CDS            lacI: lac repressor; lacI; The lac repressor binds to the lac operator to inhibit transcription in E. coli. This inhibition can be relieved by adding lactose or isopropyl-β-D-thiogalactopyranoside (IPTG).
   5572..5649    -  promoter       lacI promoter: lacI
   5657..5936    -  CDS            TcR (fragment): tetracycline efflux protein; tet; confers resistance to tetracycline
   5958..5976    +  promoter       T7 promoter: promoter for bacteriophage T7 RNA polymerase
   5977..6001    +  protein_bind   lac operator: The lac repressor binds to the lac operator to inhibit transcription in E. coli. This inhibition can be relieved by adding lactose or isopropyl-β-D-thiogalactopyranoside (IPTG). lac repressor encoded by lacI
   6016..6038    +  RBS            RBS: efficient ribosome binding site from bacteriophage T7 gene 10 (Olins and Rangwala, 1989)
   6057..6073    +  CDS            capTEV™ (fragment): composite tag for in vivo biotinylation, TEV protease cleavage, and 6xHis tagging
>Addgene plasmid #49677 | pVRa25_1643 | depositor full sequence | sequence record 74455 | pVRa25_1643 sequence 6110 bps
ATGAGCCAGAGCATTACCGTTAGCTGGTCAACCGTTGATGCACGTTGTCCGGAAGCAAGCGTTCAGGTTG
ATAAACTGAGCAATCATGATCTGATTCTGCGTTGTCAGGTTGGTCTGCGTCCGGATCGTGTTGCATTTGC
AGAACTGCTGCGTCGTTATCAGACCCAGGTTGATCGTGTTCTGTATCATCTGGCACCGGATTGGAGCGAT
CGTGCAGATCTGGCACAAGAAGTTTGGATTCGCGTTTATCGCAATATTAATCGTCTGCAAGAGCCGAGCA
AATTTCGTGGTTGGCTGAGCCGTATTGCAACCAACCTGTTTTATGATGAACTGCGTAAACGTAAACGTGT
TGTTAGTCCGCTGAGCCTGGATGCACCGCGTAGCGTTGATGATGGTGAAATGGATTGGGAAATTGCCGGT
GATACACCGGGTCCGGAAGAGGAACTGACCACCCGTGAATTTTATGAACAGCTGCGTGAAGCAATTGCCG
ATCTGCCGGAAGTTTTTCGTACCACCATTGTTCTGCGTGAAATTGAAGGTATGGCCTATGAAGAAATCGC
AGAGATTACCGGTGTTAGCCTGGGCACCGTTAAAAGTCGTATTGCACGTGCCCGTAGTCGCCTGCAGACC
CAGCTGCAGACCTATCTGGATGCATAAGGATCCAAGCTTGCGGCCGCACTCGAGCACCACCACCACCACC
ACTGAGATCCGGCTGCTAACAAAGCCCGAAAGGAAGCTGAGTTGGCTGCTGCCACCGCTGAGCAATAACT
AGCATAACCCCTTGGGGCCTCTAAACGGGTCTTGAGGGGTTTTTTGCTGAAAGGAGGAACTATATCCGGA
TTGGCGAATGGG
[124 nt withheld, positions 853-976]
C
[91 nt withheld, positions 978-1068]
A
[49 nt withheld, positions 1070-1118]
CCTTTGACGTTGGAGTCCACGTTCTTT
[37 nt withheld, positions 1146-1182]
ACCCTATCTCGGTCTATTCTTTTGATTTATAAGGGATTTTGCCGATTTCGGCCTATTGGTTAAAAAATGA
GCTGATTTAACAAAAATTTAACGCGAATTTTAACAAAATATTAACGTTTACAATTTCAGGTGGCACTTTT
CGGGGAAATGTGCGCGGAACCCCTATTTGTTTATTTTTCTAAATACATTCAAATATGTATCCGCTCATGA
GACAATAACCCTGATAAATGCTTCAATAATATTGAAAAAGGAAGAGTATGAGTATTCAACATTTCCGTGT
CGCCCTTATTCCCTTTTTTGCGGCATTTTGCCTTCCTGTTTTTGCTCACCCAGAAACGCTGGTGAAAGTA
AAAGATGCTGAAGATCAGTTGGGTGCACGAGTGGGTTACATCGAACTGGATCTCAACAGCGGTAAGATCC
TTGAGAGTTTTCGCCCCGAAGAACGTTTTCCAATGATGAGCACTTTTAAAGTTCTGCTATGTGGCGCGGT
ATTATCCCGTATTGACGCCGGGCAAGAGCAACTCGGTCGCCGCATACACTATTCTCAGAATGACTTGGTT
GAGTACTCACCAGTCACAGAAAAGCATCTTACGGATGGCATGACAGTAAGAGAATTATGCAGTGCTGCCA
TAACCATGAGTGATAACACTGCGGCCAACTTACTTCTGACAACGATCGGAGGACCGAAGGAGCTAACCGC
TTTTTTGCACAACATGGGGGATCATGTAACTCGCCTTGATCGTTGGGAACCGGAGCTGAATGAAGCCATA
CCAAACGACGAGCGTGACACCACGATGCCTGCAGCAATGGCAACAACGTTGCGCAAACTATTAACTGGCG
AACTACTTACTCTAGCTTCCCGGCAACAATTAATAGACTGGATGGAGGCGGATAAAGTTGCAGGACCACT
TCTGCGCTCGGCCCTTCCGGCTGGCTGGTTTATTGCTGATAAATCTGGAGCCGGTGAGCGTGGGTCTCGC
GGTATCATTGCAGCACTGGGGCCAGATGGTAAGCCCTCCCGTATCGTAGTTATCTACACGACGGGGAGTC
AGGCAACTATGGATGAACGAAATAGACAGATCGCTGAGATAGGTGCCTCACTGATTAAGCATTGGTAACT
GTCAGACCAAGTTTACTCATATATACTTTAGATTGATTTAAAACTTCATTTTTAATTTAAAAGGATCTAG
GTGAAGATCCTTTTTGATAATCTCATGACCAAAATCCCTTAACGTGAGTTTTCGTTCCACTGAGCGTCAG
ACCCCGTAGAAAAGATCAAAGGATCTTCTTGAGATCCTTTTTTTCTGCGCGTAATCTGCTGCTTGCAAAC
AAAAAAACCACCGCTACCAGCGGTGGTTTGTTTGCCGGATCAAGAGCTACCAACTCTTTTTCCGAAGGTA
ACTGGCTTCAGCAGAGCGCAGATACCAAATACTGTCCTTCTAGTGTAGCCGTAGTTAGGCCACCACTTCA
AGAACTCTGTAGCACCGCCTACATACCTCGCTCTGCTAATCCTGTTACCAGTGGCTGCTGCCAGTGGCGA
TAAGTCGTGTCTTACCGGGTTGGACTCAAGACGATAGTTACCGGATAAGGCGCAGCGGTCGGGCTGAACG
GGGGGTTCGTGCACACAGCCCAGCTTGGAGCGAACGACCTACACCGAACTGAGATACCTACAGCGTGAGC
TATGAGAAAGCGCCACGCTTCCCGAAGGGAGAAAGGCGGACAGGTATCCGGTAAGCGGCAGGGTCGGAAC
AGGAGAGCGCACGAGGGAGCTTCCAGGGGGAAACGCCTGGTATCTTTATAGTCCTGTCGGGTTTCGCCAC
CTCTGACTTGAGCGTCGATTTTTGTGATGCTCGTCAGGGGGGCGGAGCCTATGGAAAAACGCCAGCAACG
CGGCCTTTTTACGGTTCCTGGCCTTTTGCTGGCCTTTTGCTCACATGTTCTTTCCTGCGTTATCCCCTGA
TTCTGTGGATAACCGTATTACCGCCTTTGAGTGAGCTGATACCGCTCGCCGCAGCCGAACGACCGAGCGC
AGCGAGTCAGTGAGCGAGGAAGCGGAAGAGCGCCTGATGCGGTATTTTCTCCTTACGCATCTGTGCGGTA
TTTCACACCGCATATATGGTGCACTCTCAGTACAATCTGCTCTGATGCCGCATAGTTAAGCCAGTATACA
CTCCGCTATCGCTACGTGACTGGGTCATGGCTGCGCCCCGACACCCGCCAACACCCGCTGACGCGCCCTG
ACGGGCTTGTCTGCTCCCGGCATCCGCTTACAGACAAGCTGTGACCGTCTCCGGGAGCTGCATGTGTCAG
AGGTTTTCACCGTCATCACCGAAACGCGCGAGGCAGCTGCGGTAAAGCTCATCAGCGTGGTCGTGAAGCG
ATTCACAGATGTCTGCCTGTTCATCCGCGTCCAGCTCGTTGAGTTTCTCCAGAAGCGTTAATGTCTGGCT
TCTGATAAAGCGGGCCATGTTAAGGGCGGTTTTTTCCTGTTTGGTCACTGATGCCTCCGTGTAAGGGGGA
TTTCTGTTCATGGGGGTAATGATACCGATGAAACGAGAGAGGATGCTCACGATACGGGTTACTGATGATG
AACATGCCCGGTTACTGGAACGTTGTGAGGGTAAACAACTGGCGGTATGGATGCGGCGGGACCAGAGAAA
AATCACTCAGGGTCAATGCCAGCGCTTCGTTAATACAGATGTAGGTGTTCCACAGGGTAGCCAGCAGCAT
CCTGCGATGCAGATCCGGAACATAATGGTGCAGGGCGCTGACTTCCGCGTTTCCAGACTTTACGAAACAC
GGAAACCGAAGACCATTCATGTTGTTGCTCAGGTCGCAGACGTTTTGCAGCAGCAGTCGCTTCACGTTCG
CTCGCGTATCGGTGATTCATTCTGCTAACCAGTAAGGCAACCCCGCCAGCCTAGCCGGGTCCTCAACGAC
AGGAGCACGATCATGCGCACCCGTGGGGCCGCCATGCCGGCGATAATGGCCTGCTTCTCGCCGAAACGTT
TGGTGGCGGGACCAGTGACGAAGGCTTGAGCGAGGGCGTGCAAGATTCCGAATACCGCAAGCGACAGGCC
GATCATCGTCGCGCTCCAGCGAAAGCGGTCCTCGCCGAAAATGACCCAGAGCGCTGCCGGCACCTGTCCT
ACGAGTTGCATGATAAAGAAGACAGTCATAAGTGCGGCGACGATAGTCATGCCCCGCGCCCACCGGAAGG
AGCTGACTGGGTTGAAGGCTCTCAAGGGCATCGGTCGAGATCCCGGTGCCTAATGAGTGAGCTAACTTAC
ATTAATTGCGTTGCGCTCACTGCCCGCTTTCCAGTCGGGAAACCTGTCGTGCCAGCTGCATTAATGAATC
GGCCAACGCGCGGGGAGAGGCGGTTTGCGTATTGGGCGCCAGGGTGGTTTTTCTTTTCACCAGTGAGACG
GGCAACAGCTGATTGCCCTTCACCGCCTGGCCCTGAGAGAGTTGCAGCAAGCGGTCCACGCTGGTTTGCC
CCAGCAGGCGAAAATCCTGTTTGATGGTGGTTAACGGCGGGATATAACATGAGCTGTCTTCGGTATCGTC
GTATCCCACTACCGAGATATCCGCACCAACGCGCAGCCCGGACTCGGTAATGGCGCGCATTGCGCCCAGC
GCCATCTGATCGTTGGCAACCAGCATCGCAGTGGGAACGATGCCCTCATTCAGCATTTGCATGGTTTGTT
GAAAACCGGACATGGCACTCCAGTCGCCTTCCCGTTCCGCTATCGGCTGAATTTGATTGCGAGTGAGATA
TTTATGCCAGCCAGCCAGACGCAGACGCGCCGAGACAGAACTTAATGGGCCCGCTAACAGCGCGATTTGC
TGGTGACCCAATGCGACCAGATGCTCCACGCCCAGTCGCGTACCGTCTTCATGGGAGAAAATAATACTGT
TGATGGGTGTCTGGTCAGAGACATCAAGAAATAACGCCGGAACATTAGTGCAGGCAGCTTCCACAGCAAT
GGCATCCTGGTCATCCAGCGGATAGTTAATGATCAGCCCACTGACGCGTTGCGCGAGAAGATTGTGCACC
GCCGCTTTACAGGCTTCGACGCCGCTTCGTTCTACCATCGACACCACCACGCTGGCACCCAGTTGATCGG
CGCGAGATTTAATCGCCGCGACAATTTGCGACGGCGCGTGCAGGGCCAGACTGGAGGTGGCAACGCCAAT
CAGCAACGACTGTTTGCCCGCCAGTTGTTGTGCCACGCGGTTGGGAATGTAATTCAGCTCCGCCATCGCC
GCTTCCACTTTTTCCCGCGTTTTCGCAGAAACGTGGCTGGCCTGGTTCACCACGCGGGAAACGGTCTGAT
AAGAGACACCGGCATACTCTGCGACATCGTATAACGTTACTGGTTTCACATTCACCACCCTGAATTGACT
CTCTTCCGGGCGCTATCATGCCATACCGCGAAAGGTTTTGCGCCATTCGATGGTGTCCGGGATCTCGACG
CTCTCCCTTATGCGACTCCTGCATTAGGAAGCAGCCCAGTAGTAGGTTGAGGCCGTTGAGCACCGCCGCC
GCAAGGAATGGTGCATGCAAGGAGATGGCGCCCAACAGTCCCCCGGCCACGGGGCCTGCCACCATACCCA
CGCCGAAACAAGCGCTCATGAGCCCGAAGTGGCGAGCCCGATCTTCCCCATCGGTGATGTCGGCGATATA
GGCGCCAGCAACCGCACCTGTGGCGCCGGTGATGCCGGCCACGATGCGTCCGGCGTAGAGGATCGAGATC
TCGATCCCGCGAAATTAATACGACTCACTATAGGGGAATTGTGAGCGGATAACAATTCCCCTCTAGAAAT
AATTTTGTTTAACTTTAAGAAGGAGATATACCATGGGCAGCAGCCATCATCATCATCATCACAGCAGCGG
CCTGGAAGTTCTGTTCCAGGGGCCCCAT
