>Addgene plasmid #49677 | pVRa25_1643 | depositor partial sequence | sequence record 74032 | ECF gene
ATGAGCCAGAGCATTACCGTTAGCTGGTCAACCGTTGATGCACGTTGTCCGGAAGCAAGCGTTCAGGTTG
ATAAACTGAGCAATCATGATCTGATTCTGCGTTGTCAGGTTGGTCTGCGTCCGGATCGTGTTGCATTTGC
AGAACTGCTGCGTCGTTATCAGACCCAGGTTGATCGTGTTCTGTATCATCTGGCACCGGATTGGAGCGAT
CGTGCAGATCTGGCACAAGAAGTTTGGATTCGCGTTTATCGCAATATTAATCGTCTGCAAGAGCCGAGCA
AATTTCGTGGTTGGCTGAGCCGTATTGCAACCAACCTGTTTTATGATGAACTGCGTAAACGTAAACGTGT
TGTTAGTCCGCTGAGCCTGGATGCACCGCGTAGCGTTGATGATGGTGAAATGGATTGGGAAATTGCCGGT
GATACACCGGGTCCGGAAGAGGAACTGACCACCCGTGAATTTTATGAACAGCTGCGTGAAGCAATTGCCG
ATCTGCCGGAAGTTTTTCGTACCACCATTGTTCTGCGTGAAATTGAAGGTATGGCCTATGAAGAAATCGC
AGAGATTACCGGTGTTAGCCTGGGCACCGTTAAAAGTCGTATTGCACGTGCCCGTAGTCGCCTGCAGACC
CAGCTGCAGACCTATCTGGATGCATAA
