>Addgene plasmid #49677 | pVRa25_1643 | depositor partial sequence | sequence record 74033 | pVRa backbone
GGATCCAAGCTTGCGGCCGCACTCGAGCACCACCACCACCACCACTGAGATCCGGCTGCTAACAAAGCCC
GAAAGGAAGCTGAGTTGGCTGCTGCCACCGCTGAGCAATAACTAGCATAACCCCTTGGGGCCTCTAAACG
GGTCTTGAGGGGTTTTTTGCTGAAAGGAGGAACTATATCCGGATTGGCGAATGGG
[124 nt withheld, positions 196-319]
C
[91 nt withheld, positions 321-411]
A
[49 nt withheld, positions 413-461]
CCTTTGACGTTGGAGTCCACGTTCTTT
[37 nt withheld, positions 489-525]
ACCCTATCTCGGTCTATTCTTTTGATTTATAAGGGATTTTGCCGATTTCGGCCTATTGGTTAAAAAATGA
GCTGATTTAACAAAAATTTAACGCGAATTTTAACAAAATATTAACGTTTACAATTTCAGGTGGCACTTTT
CGGGGAAATGTGCGCGGAACCCCTATTTGTTTATTTTTCTAAATACATTCAAATATGTATCCGCTCATGA
GACAATAACCCTGATAAATGCTTCAATAATATTGAAAAAGGAAGAGTATGAGTATTCAACATTTCCGTGT
CGCCCTTATTCCCTTTTTTGCGGCATTTTGCCTTCCTGTTTTTGCTCACCCAGAAACGCTGGTGAAAGTA
AAAGATGCTGAAGATCAGTTGGGTGCACGAGTGGGTTACATCGAACTGGATCTCAACAGCGGTAAGATCC
TTGAGAGTTTTCGCCCCGAAGAACGTTTTCCAATGATGAGCACTTTTAAAGTTCTGCTATGTGGCGCGGT
ATTATCCCGTATTGACGCCGGGCAAGAGCAACTCGGTCGCCGCATACACTATTCTCAGAATGACTTGGTT
GAGTACTCACCAGTCACAGAAAAGCATCTTACGGATGGCATGACAGTAAGAGAATTATGCAGTGCTGCCA
TAACCATGAGTGATAACACTGCGGCCAACTTACTTCTGACAACGATCGGAGGACCGAAGGAGCTAACCGC
TTTTTTGCACAACATGGGGGATCATGTAACTCGCCTTGATCGTTGGGAACCGGAGCTGAATGAAGCCATA
CCAAACGACGAGCGTGACACCACGATGCCTGCAGCAATGGCAACAACGTTGCGCAAACTATTAACTGGCG
AACTACTTACTCTAGCTTCCCGGCAACAATTAATAGACTGGATGGAGGCGGATAAAGTTGCAGGACCACT
TCTGCGCTCGGCCCTTCCGGCTGGCTGGTTTATTGCTGATAAATCTGGAGCCGGTGAGCGTGGGTCTCGC
GGTATCATTGCAGCACTGGGGCCAGATGGTAAGCCCTCCCGTATCGTAGTTATCTACACGACGGGGAGTC
AGGCAACTATGGATGAACGAAATAGACAGATCGCTGAGATAGGTGCCTCACTGATTAAGCATTGGTAACT
GTCAGACCAAGTTTACTCATATATACTTTAGATTGATTTAAAACTTCATTTTTAATTTAAAAGGATCTAG
GTGAAGATCCTTTTTGATAATCTCATGACCAAAATCCCTTAACGTGAGTTTTCGTTCCACTGAGCGTCAG
ACCCCGTAGAAAAGATCAAAGGATCTTCTTGAGATCCTTTTTTTCTGCGCGTAATCTGCTGCTTGCAAAC
AAAAAAACCACCGCTACCAGCGGTGGTTTGTTTGCCGGATCAAGAGCTACCAACTCTTTTTCCGAAGGTA
ACTGGCTTCAGCAGAGCGCAGATACCAAATACTGTCCTTCTAGTGTAGCCGTAGTTAGGCCACCACTTCA
AGAACTCTGTAGCACCGCCTACATACCTCGCTCTGCTAATCCTGTTACCAGTGGCTGCTGCCAGTGGCGA
TAAGTCGTGTCTTACCGGGTTGGACTCAAGACGATAGTTACCGGATAAGGCGCAGCGGTCGGGCTGAACG
GGGGGTTCGTGCACACAGCCCAGCTTGGAGCGAACGACCTACACCGAACTGAGATACCTACAGCGTGAGC
TATGAGAAAGCGCCACGCTTCCCGAAGGGAGAAAGGCGGACAGGTATCCGGTAAGCGGCAGGGTCGGAAC
AGGAGAGCGCACGAGGGAGCTTCCAGGGGGAAACGCCTGGTATCTTTATAGTCCTGTCGGGTTTCGCCAC
CTCTGACTTGAGCGTCGATTTTTGTGATGCTCGTCAGGGGGGCGGAGCCTATGGAAAAACGCCAGCAACG
CGGCCTTTTTACGGTTCCTGGCCTTTTGCTGGCCTTTTGCTCACATGTTCTTTCCTGCGTTATCCCCTGA
TTCTGTGGATAACCGTATTACCGCCTTTGAGTGAGCTGATACCGCTCGCCGCAGCCGAACGACCGAGCGC
AGCGAGTCAGTGAGCGAGGAAGCGGAAGAGCGCCTGATGCGGTATTTTCTCCTTACGCATCTGTGCGGTA
TTTCACACCGCATATATGGTGCACTCTCAGTACAATCTGCTCTGATGCCGCATAGTTAAGCCAGTATACA
CTCCGCTATCGCTACGTGACTGGGTCATGGCTGCGCCCCGACACCCGCCAACACCCGCTGACGCGCCCTG
ACGGGCTTGTCTGCTCCCGGCATCCGCTTACAGACAAGCTGTGACCGTCTCCGGGAGCTGCATGTGTCAG
AGGTTTTCACCGTCATCACCGAAACGCGCGAGGCAGCTGCGGTAAAGCTCATCAGCGTGGTCGTGAAGCG
ATTCACAGATGTCTGCCTGTTCATCCGCGTCCAGCTCGTTGAGTTTCTCCAGAAGCGTTAATGTCTGGCT
TCTGATAAAGCGGGCCATGTTAAGGGCGGTTTTTTCCTGTTTGGTCACTGATGCCTCCGTGTAAGGGGGA
TTTCTGTTCATGGGGGTAATGATACCGATGAAACGAGAGAGGATGCTCACGATACGGGTTACTGATGATG
AACATGCCCGGTTACTGGAACGTTGTGAGGGTAAACAACTGGCGGTATGGATGCGGCGGGACCAGAGAAA
AATCACTCAGGGTCAATGCCAGCGCTTCGTTAATACAGATGTAGGTGTTCCACAGGGTAGCCAGCAGCAT
CCTGCGATGCAGATCCGGAACATAATGGTGCAGGGCGCTGACTTCCGCGTTTCCAGACTTTACGAAACAC
GGAAACCGAAGACCATTCATGTTGTTGCTCAGGTCGCAGACGTTTTGCAGCAGCAGTCGCTTCACGTTCG
CTCGCGTATCGGTGATTCATTCTGCTAACCAGTAAGGCAACCCCGCCAGCCTAGCCGGGTCCTCAACGAC
AGGAGCACGATCATGCGCACCCGTGGGGCCGCCATGCCGGCGATAATGGCCTGCTTCTCGCCGAAACGTT
TGGTGGCGGGACCAGTGACGAAGGCTTGAGCGAGGGCGTGCAAGATTCCGAATACCGCAAGCGACAGGCC
GATCATCGTCGCGCTCCAGCGAAAGCGGTCCTCGCCGAAAATGACCCAGAGCGCTGCCGGCACCTGTCCT
ACGAGTTGCATGATAAAGAAGACAGTCATAAGTGCGGCGACGATAGTCATGCCCCGCGCCCACCGGAAGG
AGCTGACTGGGTTGAAGGCTCTCAAGGGCATCGGTCGAGATCCCGGTGCCTAATGAGTGAGCTAACTTAC
ATTAATTGCGTTGCGCTCACTGCCCGCTTTCCAGTCGGGAAACCTGTCGTGCCAGCTGCATTAATGAATC
GGCCAACGCGCGGGGAGAGGCGGTTTGCGTATTGGGCGCCAGGGTGGTTTTTCTTTTCACCAGTGAGACG
GGCAACAGCTGATTGCCCTTCACCGCCTGGCCCTGAGAGAGTTGCAGCAAGCGGTCCACGCTGGTTTGCC
CCAGCAGGCGAAAATCCTGTTTGATGGTGGTTAACGGCGGGATATAACATGAGCTGTCTTCGGTATCGTC
GTATCCCACTACCGAGATATCCGCACCAACGCGCAGCCCGGACTCGGTAATGGCGCGCATTGCGCCCAGC
GCCATCTGATCGTTGGCAACCAGCATCGCAGTGGGAACGATGCCCTCATTCAGCATTTGCATGGTTTGTT
GAAAACCGGACATGGCACTCCAGTCGCCTTCCCGTTCCGCTATCGGCTGAATTTGATTGCGAGTGAGATA
TTTATGCCAGCCAGCCAGACGCAGACGCGCCGAGACAGAACTTAATGGGCCCGCTAACAGCGCGATTTGC
TGGTGACCCAATGCGACCAGATGCTCCACGCCCAGTCGCGTACCGTCTTCATGGGAGAAAATAATACTGT
TGATGGGTGTCTGGTCAGAGACATCAAGAAATAACGCCGGAACATTAGTGCAGGCAGCTTCCACAGCAAT
GGCATCCTGGTCATCCAGCGGATAGTTAATGATCAGCCCACTGACGCGTTGCGCGAGAAGATTGTGCACC
GCCGCTTTACAGGCTTCGACGCCGCTTCGTTCTACCATCGACACCACCACGCTGGCACCCAGTTGATCGG
CGCGAGATTTAATCGCCGCGACAATTTGCGACGGCGCGTGCAGGGCCAGACTGGAGGTGGCAACGCCAAT
CAGCAACGACTGTTTGCCCGCCAGTTGTTGTGCCACGCGGTTGGGAATGTAATTCAGCTCCGCCATCGCC
GCTTCCACTTTTTCCCGCGTTTTCGCAGAAACGTGGCTGGCCTGGTTCACCACGCGGGAAACGGTCTGAT
AAGAGACACCGGCATACTCTGCGACATCGTATAACGTTACTGGTTTCACATTCACCACCCTGAATTGACT
CTCTTCCGGGCGCTATCATGCCATACCGCGAAAGGTTTTGCGCCATTCGATGGTGTCCGGGATCTCGACG
CTCTCCCTTATGCGACTCCTGCATTAGGAAGCAGCCCAGTAGTAGGTTGAGGCCGTTGAGCACCGCCGCC
GCAAGGAATGGTGCATGCAAGGAGATGGCGCCCAACAGTCCCCCGGCCACGGGGCCTGCCACCATACCCA
CGCCGAAACAAGCGCTCATGAGCCCGAAGTGGCGAGCCCGATCTTCCCCATCGGTGATGTCGGCGATATA
GGCGCCAGCAACCGCACCTGTGGCGCCGGTGATGCCGGCCACGATGCGTCCGGCGTAGAGGATCGAGATC
TCGATCCCGCGAAATTAATACGACTCACTATAGGGGAATTGTGAGCGGATAACAATTCCCCTCTAGAAAT
AATTTTGTTTAACTTTAAGAAGGAGATATACCATGGGCAGCAGCCATCATCATCATCATCACAGCAGCGG
CCTGGAAGTTCTGTTCCAGGGGCCCCAT
