>Addgene plasmid #49677 | pVRa25_1643 | addgene partial sequence | sequence record 77258 | pBRrevBam 5'-GGTGATGTCGGCGATATAGG-3'
CGGTGATGCCGGCCACGATGCGTCCGGCGTAGAGGATCGAGATCTCGATCCCGCGAAATTAATACGACTC
ACTATAGGGGAATTGTGAGCGGATAACAATTCCCCTCTAGAAATAATTTTGTTTAACTTTAAGAAGGAGA
TATACCATGGGCAGCAGCCATCATCATCATCATCACAGCAGCGGCCTGGAAGTTCTGTTCCAGGGGCCCC
ATATGAGCCAGAGCATTACCGTTAGCTGGTCAACCGTTGATGCACGTTGTCCGGAAGCAAGCGTTCAGGT
TGATAAACTGAGCAATCATGATCTGATTCTGCGTTGTCAGGTTGGTCTGCGTCCGGATCGTGTTGCATTT
GCAGAACTGCTGCGTCGTTATCAGACCCAGGTTGATCGTGTTCTGTATCATCTGGCACCGGATTGGAGCG
ATCGTGCAGATCTGGCACAAGAAGTTTGGATTCGCGTTTATCGCAATATTAATCGTCTGCAAGAGCCGAG
CAAATTTCGTGGTTGGCTGAGCCGTATTGCAACCAACCTGTTTTATGATGAACTGCGTAAACGTAAACGT
GTTGTTAGTCCGCTGAGCCTGGATGCACCGCGTAGCGTTGATGATGGTGAAATGGATTGGGAAATTGCCG
GTGATACACCGGGTCCGGAAGAGGAACTGACCACCCGTGAATTTTATGAACAGCTGCGTGAAGCAATTGC
CGATCTGCCGGAAGTTTTTCGTACCACCATTGTTCTGCGTGAAATTGAAGGTATGGCCTATGAAGAAATC
GCAGAGATTACCGGTGTTAGCCTGGGCACCGTTAAAAGTCGTATTGCACGTGCCCGTAGTCGCCTGCAGA
CCCAGCTGCAGACCTATCTGGATGCATAAGGATCCAAGCTTGCGGCCGCACTCGAGCACCACCACCACCA
CCACTGAGATCCGGCTGCTAACAAAGCCCGAAAGGAA
